>Addgene plasmid #169941 | sgRNA.SFFV.tRFP | addgene full sequence | sequence record 338357 | Addgene NGS Result
TAATGTGAGTTAGCTCACTCATTAGGCACCCCAGGCTTTACACTTTATGCTTCCGGCTCGTATGTTGTGT
GGAATTGTGAGCGGATAACAATTTCACACAGGAAACAGCTATGACCATGATTACGCCAAGCGCGCAATTA
ACCCTCACTAAAGGGAACAAAAGCTGGAGCTGCAAGCTTAATGTAGTCTTATGCAATACTCTTGTAGTCT
TGCAACATGGTAACGATGAGTTAGCAACATGCCTTACAAGGAGAGAAAAAGCACCGTGCATGCCGATTGG
TGGAAGTAAGGTGGTACGATCGTGCCTTATTAGGAAGGCAACAGACGGGTCTGACATGGATTGGACGAAC
CACTGAATTGCCGCATTGCAGAGATATTGTATTTAAGTGCCTAGCTCGATACATAAACGGGTCTCTCTGG
TTAGACCAGATCTGAGCCTGGGAGCTCTCTGGCTAACTAGGGAACCCACTGCTTAAGCCTCAATAAAGCT
TGCCTTGAGTGCTTCAAGTAGTGTGTGCCCGTCTGTTGTGTGACTCTGGTAACTAGAGATCCCTCAGACC
CTTTTAGTCAGTGTGGAAAATCTCTAGCAGTGGCGCCCGAACAGGGACTTGAAAGCGAAAGGGAAACCAG
AGGAGCTCTCTCGACGCAGGACTCGGCTTGCTGAAGCGCGCACGGCAAGAGGCGAGGGGCGGCGACTGGT
GAGTACGCCAAAAATTTTGACTAGCGGAGGCTAGAAGGAGAGAGATGGGTGCGAGAGCGTCAGTATTAAG
CGGGGGAGAATTAGATCGCGATGGGAAAAAATTCGGTTAAGGCCAGGGGGAAAGAAAAAATATAAATTAA
AACATATAGTATGGGCAAGCAGGGAGCTAGAACGATTCGCAGTTAATCCTGGCCTGTTAGAAACATCAGA
AGGCTGTAGACAAATACTGGGACAGCTACAACCATCCCTTCAGACAGGATCAGAAGAACTTAGATCATTA
TATAATACAGTAGCAACCCTCTATTGTGTGCATCAAAGGATAGAGATAAAAGACACCAAGGAAGCTTTAG
ACAAGATAGAGGAAGAGCAAAACAAAAGTAAGACCACCGCACAGCAAGCGGCCGCTGATCTTCAGACCTG
GAGGAGGAGATATGAGGGACAATTGGAGAAGTGAATTATATAAATATAAAGTAGTAAAAATTGAACCATT
AGGAGTAGCACCCACCAAGGCAAAGAGAAGAGTGGTGCAGAGAGAAAAAAGAGCAGTGGGAATAGGAGCT
TTGTTCCTTGGGTTCTTGGGAGCAGCAGGAAGCACTATGGGCGCAGCGTCAATGACGCTGACGGTACAGG
CCAGACAATTATTGTCTGGTATAGTGCAGCAGCAGAACAATTTGCTGAGGGCTATTGAGGCGCAACAGCA
TCTGTTGCAACTCACAGTCTGGGGCATCAAGCAGCTCCAGGCAAGAATCCTGGCTGTGGAAAGATACCTA
AAGGATCAACAGCTCCTGGGGATTTGGGGTTGCTCTGGAAAACTCATTTGCACCACTGCTGTGCCTTGGA
ATGCTAGTTGGAGTAATAAATCTCTGGAACAGATTTGGAATCACACGACCTGGATGGAGTGGGACAGAGA
AATTAACAATTACACAAGCTTAATACACTCCTTAATTGAAGAATCGCAAAACCAGCAAGAAAAGAATGAA
CAAGAATTATTGGAATTAGATAAATGGGCAAGTTTGTGGAATTGGTTTAACATAACAAATTGGCTGTGGT
ATATAAAATTATTCATAATGATAGTAGGAGGCTTGGTAGGTTTAAGAATAGTTTTTGCTGTACTTTCTAT
AGTGAATAGAGTTAGGCAGGGATATTCACCATTATCGTTTCAGACCCACCTCCCAACCCCGAGGGGACCC
AGAGAGGGCCTATTTCCCATGATTCCTTCATATTTGCATATACGATACAAGGCTGTTAGAGAGATAATTA
GAATTAATTTGACTGTAAACACAAAGATATTAGTACAAAATACGTGACGTAGAAAGTAATAATTTCTTGG
GTAGTTTGCAGTTTTAAAATTATGTTTTAAAATGGACTATCATATGCTTACCGTAACTTGAAAGTATTTC
GATTTCTTGGCTTTATATATCTTGTGGAAAGGACGAAACACCGGAGACGTGACCGTCTCTGTTTTAGAGC
TAGAAATAGCAAGTTAAAATAAGGCTAGTCCGTTATCAACTTGAAAAAGTGGCACCGAGTCGGTGCTTTT
TTGAATTCTAGATCTTGAGACAAATGGCAGTATTCATCCACAATTTTAAAAGAAAAGGGGGGATTGGGGG
GTACAGTGCAGGGGAAAGAATAGTAGACATAATAGCAACAGACATACAAACTAAAGAATTACAAAAACAA
ATTACAAAAATTCAAAATTTTCGGGTTTATTACAGGGACAGCAGAGATCCACTTTGGCGCCGGCTCGAGC
TAGCTGCAGTAACGCCATTTTGCAAGGCATGGAAAAATACCAAACCAAGAATAGAGAAGTTCAGATCAAG
GGCGGGTACATGAAAATAGCTAACGTTGGGCCAAACAGGATATCTGCGGTGAGCAGTTTCGGCCCCGGCC
CGGGGCCAAGAACAGATGGTCACCGCAGTTTCGGCCCCGGCCCGAGGCCAAGAACAGATGGTCCCCAGAT
ATGGCCCAACCCTCAGCAGTTTCTTAAGACCCATCAGATGTTTCCAGGCTCCCCCAAGGACCTGAAATGA
CCCTGCGCCTTATTTGAATTAACCAATCAGCCTGCTTCTCGCTTCTGTTCGCGCGCTTCTGCTTCCCGAG
CTCTATAAAAGAGCTCACAACCCCTCACTCGGCGCGCCAGTCCTCCGACAGACTGAGTCGGCCGGTCGAA
TCAAGCTTATCGATACCGTCGACGGATCCATGGTGTCTAAGGGCGAAGAGCTGATTAAGGAGAACATGCA
CATGAAGCTGTACATGGAGGGCACCGTGAACAACCACCACTTCAAGTGCACATCCGAGGGCGAAGGCAAG
CCCTACGAGGGCACCCAGACCATGAGAATCAAGGTGGTCGAGGGCGGCCCTCTCCCCTTCGCCTTCGACA
TCCTGGCTACCAGCTTCATGTACGGCAGCAGAACCTTCATCAACCACACCCAGGGCATCCCCGACTTCTT
TAAGCAGTCCTTCCCTGAGGGCTTCACATGGGAGAGAGTCACCACATACGAAGACGGGGGCGTGCTGACC
GCTACCCAGGACACCAGCCTCCAGGACGGCTGCCTCATCTACAACGTCAAGATCAGAGGGGTGAACTTCC
CATCCAACGGCCCTGTGATGCAGAAGAAAACACTCGGCTGGGAGGCCAACACCGAGATGCTGTACCCCGC
TGACGGCGGCCTGGAAGGCAGAAGCGACATGGCCCTGAAGCTCGTGGGCGGGGGCCACCTGATCTGCAAC
TTCAAGACCACATACAGATCCAAGAAACCCGCTAAGAACCTCAAGATGCCCGGCGTCTACTATGTGGACC
ACAGACTGGAAAGAATCAAGGAGGCCGACAAAGAGACCTACGTCGAGCAGCACGAGGTGGCTGTGGCCAG
ATACTGCGACCTCCCTAGCAAACTGGGGCACAAACTTAATTGAACGCGTTAAGTCGACAATCAACCTCTG
GATTACAAAATTTGTGAAAGATTGACTGGTATTCTTAACTATGTTGCTCCTTTTACGCTATGTGGATACG
CTGCTTTAATGCCTTTGTATCATGCTATTGCTTCCCGTATGGCTTTCATTTTCTCCTCCTTGTATAAATC
CTGGTTGCTGTCTCTTTATGAGGAGTTGTGGCCCGTTGTCAGGCAACGTGGCGTGGTGTGCACTGTGTTT
GCTGACGCAACCCCCACTGGTTGGGGCATTGCCACCACCTGTCAGCTCCTTTCCGGGACTTTCGCTTTCC
CCCTCCCTATTGCCACGGCGGAACTCATCGCCGCCTGCCTTGCCCGCTGCTGGACAGGGGCTCGGCTGTT
GGGCACTGACAATTCCGTGGTGTTGTCGGGGAAATCATCGTCCTTTCCTTGGCTGCTCGCCTGTGTTGCC
ACCTGGATTCTGCGCGGGACGTCCTTCTGCTACGTCCCTTCGGCCCTCAATCCAGCGGACCTTCCTTCCC
GCGGCCTGCTGCCGGCTCTGCGGCCTCTTCCGCGTCTTCGCCTTCGCCCTCAGACGAGTCGGATCTCCCT
TTGGGCCGCCTCCCCGCGTCGACTTTAAGACCAATGACTTACAAGGCAGCTGTAGATCTTAGCCACTTTT
TAAAAGAAAAGGGGGGACTGGAAGGGCTAATTCACTCCCAACGAAGACAAGATCTGCTTTTTGCTTGTAC
TGGGTCTCTCTGGTTAGACCAGATCTGAGCCTGGGAGCTCTCTGGCTAACTAGGGAACCCACTGCTTAAG
CCTCAATAAAGCTTGCCTTGAGTGCTTCAAGTAGTGTGTGCCCGTCTGTTGTGTGACTCTGGTAACTAGA
GATCCCTCAGACCCTTTTAGTCAGTGTGGAAAATCTCTAGCAGTACGTATAGTAGTTCATGTCATCTTAT
TATTCAGTATTTATAACTTGCAAAGAAATGAATATCAGAGAGTGAGAGGAACTTGTTTATTGCAGCTTAT
AATGGTTACAAATAAAGCAATAGCATCACAAATTTCACAAATAAAGCATTTTTTTCACTGCATTCTAGTT
GTGGTTTGTCCAAACTCATCAATGTATCTTATCATGTCTGGCTCTAGCTATCCCGCCCCTAACTCCGCCC
ATCCCGCCCCTAACTCCGCCCAGTTCCGCCCATTCTCCGCCCCATGGCTGACTAATTTTTTTTATTTATG
CAGAGGCCGAGGCCGCCTCGGCCTCTGAGCTATTCCAGAAGTAGTGAGGAGGCTTTTTTGGAGGCCTAGG
GACGTACCCAATTCGCCCTATAGTGAGTCGTATTACGCGCGCTCACTGGCCGTCGTTTTACAACGTCGTG
ACTGGGAAAACCCTGGCGTTACCCAACTTAATCGCCTTGCAGCACATCCCCCTTTCGCCAGCTGGCGTAA
TAGCGAAGAGGCCCGCACCGATCGCCCTTCCCAACAGTTGCGCAGCCTGAATGGCGAATGGG
[124 nt withheld, positions 5103-5226]
C
[91 nt withheld, positions 5228-5318]
A
[49 nt withheld, positions 5320-5368]
CCTTTGACGTTGGAGTCCACGTTCTTT
[37 nt withheld, positions 5396-5432]
ACCCTATCTCGGTCTATTCTTTTGATTTATAAGGGATTTTGCCGATTTCGGCCTATTGGTTAAAAAATGA
GCTGATTTAACAAAAATTTAACGCGAATTTTAACAAAATATTAACGCTTACAATTTAGGTGGCACTTTTC
GGGGAAATGTGCGCGGAACCCCTATTTGTTTATTTTTCTAAATACATTCAAATATGTATCCGCTCATGAG
ACAATAACCCTGATAAATGCTTCAATAATATTGAAAAAGGAAGAGTATGAGTATTCAACATTTCCGTGTC
GCCCTTATTCCCTTTTTTGCGGCATTTTGCCTTCCTGTTTTTGCTCACCCAGAAACGCTGGTGAAAGTAA
AAGATGCTGAAGATCAGTTGGGTGCACGAGTGGGTTACATCGAACTGGATCTCAACAGCGGTAAGATCCT
TGAGAGTTTTCGCCCCGAAGAACGTTTTCCAATGATGAGCACTTTTAAAGTTCTGCTATGTGGCGCGGTA
TTATCCCGTATTGACGCCGGGCAAGAGCAACTCGGTCGCCGCATACACTATTCTCAGAATGACTTGGTTG
AGTACTCACCAGTCACAGAAAAGCATCTTACGGATGGCATGACAGTAAGAGAATTATGCAGTGCTGCCAT
AACCATGAGTGATAACACTGCGGCCAACTTACTTCTGACAACGATCGGAGGACCGAAGGAGCTAACCGCT
TTTTTGCACAACATGGGGGATCATGTAACTCGCCTTGATCGTTGGGAACCGGAGCTGAATGAAGCCATAC
CAAACGACGAGCGTGACACCACGATGCCTGTAGCAATGGCAACAACGTTGCGCAAACTATTAACTGGCGA
ACTACTTACTCTAGCTTCCCGGCAACAATTAATAGACTGGATGGAGGCGGATAAAGTTGCAGGACCACTT
CTGCGCTCGGCCCTTCCGGCTGGCTGGTTTATTGCTGATAAATCTGGAGCCGGTGAGCGTGGGTCTCGCG
GTATCATTGCAGCACTGGGGCCAGATGGTAAGCCCTCCCGTATCGTAGTTATCTACACGACGGGGAGTCA
GGCAACTATGGATGAACGAAATAGACAGATCGCTGAGATAGGTGCCTCACTGATTAAGCATTGGTAACTG
TCAGACCAAGTTTACTCATATATACTTTAGATTGATTTAAAACTTCATTTTTAATTTAAAAGGATCTAGG
TGAAGATCCTTTTTGATAATCTCATGACCAAAATCCCTTAACGTGAGTTTTCGTTCCACTGAGCGTCAGA
CCCCGTAGAAAAGATCAAAGGATCTTCTTGAGATCCTTTTTTTCTGCGCGTAATCTGCTGCTTGCAAACA
AAAAAACCACCGCTACCAGCGGTGGTTTGTTTGCCGGATCAAGAGCTACCAACTCTTTTTCCGAAGGTAA
CTGGCTTCAGCAGAGCGCAGATACCAAATACTGTTCTTCTAGTGTAGCCGTAGTTAGGCCACCACTTCAA
GAACTCTGTAGCACCGCCTACATACCTCGCTCTGCTAATCCTGTTACCAGTGGCTGCTGCCAGTGGCGAT
AAGTCGTGTCTTACCGGGTTGGACTCAAGACGATAGTTACCGGATAAGGCGCAGCGGTCGGGCTGAACGG
GGGGTTCGTGCACACAGCCCAGCTTGGAGCGAACGACCTACACCGAACTGAGATACCTACAGCGTGAGCT
ATGAGAAAGCGCCACGCTTCCCGAAGGGAGAAAGGCGGACAGGTATCCGGTAAGCGGCAGGGTCGGAACA
GGAGAGCGCACGAGGGAGCTTCCAGGGGGAAACGCCTGGTATCTTTATAGTCCTGTCGGGTTTCGCCACC
TCTGACTTGAGCGTCGATTTTTGTGATGCTCGTCAGGGGGGCGGAGCCTATGGAAAAACGCCAGCAACGC
GGCCTTTTTACGGTTCCTGGCCTTTTGCTGGCCTTTTGCTCACATGTTCTTTCCTGCGTTATCCCCTGAT
TCTGTGGATAACCGTATTACCGCCTTTGAGTGAGCTGATACCGCTCGCCGCAGCCGAACGACCGAGCGCA
GCGAGTCAGTGAGCGAGGAAGCGGAAGAGCGCCCAATACGCAAACCGCCTCTCCCCGCGCGTTGGCCGAT
TCATTAATGCAGCTGGCACGACAGGTTTCCCGACTGGAAAGCGGGCAGTGAGCGCAACGCAAT
Features (pLannotate 1.2.2; 28 found; start..end, strand, type, name):
      1..22      +  protein_bind   CAP binding site: CAP binding activates transcription in the presence of cAMP. E. coli catabolite activator protein
     37..67      +  promoter       lac promoter: promoter for the E. coli lac operon
     75..91      +  protein_bind   lac operator: The lac repressor binds to the lac operator to inhibit transcription in E. coli. This inhibition can be relieved by adding lactose or isopropyl-β-D-thiogalactopyranoside (IPTG). lac repressor encoded by lacI
    136..154     +  promoter       T3 promoter: promoter for bacteriophage T3 RNA polymerase
    182..408     +  promoter       RSV promoter: Rous sarcoma virus enhancer/promoter
    409..589     +  LTR            5' LTR (truncated): truncated 5' long terminal repeat (LTR) from HIV-1
    636..761     +  misc_feature   HIV-1 Ψ: packaging signal of human immunodeficiency virus type 1
    745..1108    +  CDS            HIV-1 gag (fragment): gag protein from human immunodeficiency virus 1; gag
   1254..1487    +  misc_feature   RRE: The Rev response element (RRE) of HIV-1 allows for Rev-dependent mRNA export from the nucleus to the cytoplasm.
   1864..1890    +  CDS            Rev (fragment): human immunodeficiency virus 1 (HIV-1) Rev protein; rev; enhances nuclear export of unspliced and incompletely spliced viral mRNAs
   1894..2134    +  promoter       U6 promoter: RNA polymerase III promoter for human U6 snRNA
   2161..2236    +  misc_RNA       gRNA scaffold: guide RNA scaffold for the Streptococcus pyogenes CRISPR/Cas9 system
   2284..2401    +  misc_feature   cPPT/CTS: central polypurine tract and central termination sequence of HIV-1
   2459..2860    +  promoter       SFFV promoter: spleen focus-forming virus long terminal repeat (LTR) promoter
   2870..2893    +  misc_feature   MCS (fragment): pBluescript multiple cloning site
   2900..3613    +  CDS            TagRFP: monomeric derivative of red fluorescent protein from Entacmaea quadricolor (Merzlyak et al., 2007) mammalian codon-optimized
   3629..4217    +  misc_feature   WPRE: woodchuck hepatitis virus posttranscriptional regulatory element
   4268..4287    +  misc_feature   cPPT/CTS (fragment): central polypurine tract and central termination sequence of HIV-1
   4289..4522    +  LTR            3' LTR (ΔU3): self-inactivating 3' long terminal repeat (LTR) from HIV-1
   4600..4721    +  polyA_signal   SV40 poly(A) signal: SV40 polyadenylation signal
   4761..4896    +  rep_origin     SV40 ori: SV40 origin of replication
   4917..4935    -  promoter       T7 promoter: promoter for bacteriophage T7 RNA polymerase
   4943..5098    +  CDS            lacZα (fragment): LacZα fragment of β-galactosidase; lacZ fragment
   5103..5531    +  rep_origin     f1 ori (sequence partly withheld): f1 bacteriophage origin of replication; arrow indicates direction of (+) strand synthesis
   5584..5688    +  promoter       AmpR promoter: bla
   5689..6549    +  CDS            AmpR: β-lactamase; bla; confers resistance to ampicillin, carbenicillin, and related antibiotics
   6720..7308    +  rep_origin     ori: high-copy-number ColE1/pMB1/pBR322/pUC origin of replication
   7491..7583    +  CDS            lacI (fragment): lac repressor; lacI; The lac repressor binds to the lac operator to inhibit transcription in E. coli. This inhibition can be relieved by adding lactose or isopropyl-β-D-thiogalactopyranoside (IPTG).
