[The description below was written by a language model from this plasmid's Addgene catalogue record and pLannotate feature annotations shown in this document.]
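Description:
sgRNA.SFFV.tRFP is an empty third-generation lentiviral backbone of about 7.6 kb for delivering a user-defined Streptococcus pyogenes Cas9 guide RNA together with a red fluorescent infection marker. The parental backbone is not recorded. In bacteria it is maintained through a high-copy ColE1/pUC-type origin and selected with ampicillin via the β-lactamase gene. An f1 origin, lac regulatory remnants, lacZα and lacI fragments, and T3/T7 promoters are leftovers of a phagemid-style cloning backbone.

The viral genome is transcribed from an RSV enhancer/promoter fused to a truncated HIV-1 5' LTR, which makes packaging Tat-independent. It carries the Ψ packaging signal with a partial gag sequence, the Rev response element for Rev-dependent nuclear export, and a cPPT/CTS element that aids nuclear import. It ends in a ΔU3 self-inactivating 3' LTR, followed by an SV40 polyadenylation signal and SV40 origin.

Two expression units sit between the LTRs. A human U6 RNA polymerase III promoter lies upstream of the S. pyogenes gRNA scaffold, with a short gap between them where a targeting spacer would be cloned. The record does not describe the cloning sites. Downstream, the spleen focus-forming virus LTR promoter drives mammalian codon-optimised TagRFP, and a WPRE follows to enhance transcript expression.

No Cas9 is encoded, so the nuclease must be supplied separately. The vector carries no drug selection marker for mammalian cells, so transduced cells are identified or sorted by red fluorescence. This makes it suitable for CRISPR experiments in which sgRNA-bearing cells need to be tracked.
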