Addgene plasmid #169941: sgRNA.SFFV.tRFP
Purpose: (Empty Backbone) Expresses S. pyogenes CRISPR chimeric RNA element with customizable sgRNA from U6 promoter and tRFP from SFFV promoter as the marker for infection. 3rd generation lentiviral backbone.
Depositing lab: Benjamin Ebert. Depositing organization: Dana-Farber Cancer Institute.
Backbone
  Vector backbone: Unknown
  Vector type: Lentiviral
Growth in bacteria
  Bacterial resistance: Ampicillin, 100 μg/mL
  Growth temperature: 37°C
  Growth strain: NEB Stable
  Copy number: High Copy
Gene/Insert
  Gene/Insert name: None
Terms and licenses: Academic/Nonprofit Terms; Industry Terms: Not Available to Industry
How to cite: sgRNA.SFFV.tRFP was a gift from Benjamin Ebert (Addgene plasmid # 169941 ; http://n2t.net/addgene:169941 ; RRID:Addgene_169941)
